>Addgene plasmid #60268 | pENTR D-TOPO-C3_25 | depositor full sequence | sequence record 96531 | Full Sequence
CTTTCCTGCGTTATCCCCTGATTCTGTGGATAACCGTATTACCGCCTTTGAGTGAGCTGATACCGCTCGC
CGCAGCCGAACGACCGAGCGCAGCGAGTCAGTGAGCGAGGAAGCGGAAGAGCGCCCAATACGCAAACCGC
CTCTCCCCGCGCGTTGGCCGATTCATTAATGCAGCTGGCACGACAGGTTTCCCGACTGGAAAGCGGGCAG
TGAGCGCAACGCAATTAATACGCGTACCGCTAGCCAGGAAGAGTTTGTAGAAACGCAAAAAGGCCATCCG
TCAGGATGGCCTTCTGCTTAGTTTGATGCCTGGCAGTTTATGGCGGGCGTCCTGCCCGCCACCCTCCGGG
CCGTTGCTTCACAACGTTCAAATCCGCTCCCGGCGGATTTGTCCTACTCAGGAGAGCGTTCACCGACAAA
CAACAGATAAAACGAAAGGCCCAGTCTTCCGACTGAGCCTTTCGTTTTATTTGATGCCTGGCAGTTCCCT
ACTCTCGCGTTAACGCTAGCATGGATGTTTTCCCAGTCACGACGTTGTAAAACGACGGCCAGTCTTAAGC
TCGGGCCCCAAATAATGATTTTATTTTGACTGATAGTGACCTGTTCGTTGCAACAAATTGATGAGCAATG
CTTTTTTATAATGCCAACTTTGTACAAAAAAGCAGGCTCCGCGGCCGCCCCCTTCACCGAAGGGCAGAGA
GGAGCAGAGCCATAGGTCATGGTATTAACCACTGCCACTGAATTTTCGATCCTTCCATTAAGAGAGCCAA
CAAATATAGAAAGAGACCTATTTCTAGCCTATCTAGACGAAGAATTAGATGAGTACATTTAACTCCCACT
TTGCTGTCCTGTAGCCCCCAAGCCACTGGCTCCTTGGCAGAAAAATTCACCTTCCCCTCCACTTCCAGAT
TTACATATATGGGTGTAGCTTTACTCTGGAGTAGAAAGGCTGTCGCTCAAGTTCTGTGTAAAGGATAAAC
CTTTTACCTGTGTTGACAGAACTCCACAGGGCAGGCCAGGCAAATGAATATGCTTGTTGCTAGGATACCA
CACTGTTTCCATGACAGCAGGCCACTGCTGTTTGCTACTCTCTTGACCACTAGCACACACACCTGTTCCT
TAAGAAATATGCTTGTTTCCCTTCATTATAAGGCAAATATTTAGTAGAAAATAACACAACTACATGGCTG
CAACTTCTCTAGCTTTCCAGAATAAATATAATACATCAACTACAATTTGATGTGTGGAAAGGGAATTCAC
ATATCCATGTGTATCCCAAGTCTTCATATGCAATAAAATGTTTTAAATGATTGACTGATTCATTGTTACA
TTTATAGCCCACCATGTGCCACAGAAGAAAGGGTGGGCGCGCCGACCCAGCTTTCTTGTACAAAGTTGGC
ATTATAAGAAAGCATTGCTTATCAATTTGTTGCAACGAACAGGTCACTATCAGTCAAAATAAAATCATTA
TTTGCCATCCAGCTGATATCCCCTATAGTGAGTCGTATTACATGGTCATAGCTGTTTCCTGGCAGCTCTG
GCCCGTGTCTCAAAATCTCTGATGTTACATTGCACAAGATAAAAATATATCATCATGAACAATAAAACTG
TCTGCTTACATAAACAGTAATACAAGGGGTGTTATGAGCCATATTCAACGGGAAACGTCGAGGCCGCGAT
TAAATTCCAACATGGATGCTGATTTATATGGGTATAAATGGGCTCGCGATAATGTCGGGCAATCAGGTGC
GACAATCTATCGCTTGTATGGGAAGCCCGATGCGCCAGAGTTGTTTCTGAAACATGGCAAAGGTAGCGTT
GCCAATGATGTTACAGATGAGATGGTCAGACTAAACTGGCTGACGGAATTTATGCCTCTTCCGACCATCA
AGCATTTTATCCGTACTCCTGATGATGCATGGTTACTCACCACTGCGATCCCCGGAAAAACAGCATTCCA
GGTATTAGAAGAATATCCTGATTCAGGTGAAAATATTGTTGATGCGCTGGCAGTGTTCCTGCGCCGGTTG
CATTCGATTCCTGTTTGTAATTGTCCTTTTAACAGCGATCGCGTATTTCGTCTCGCTCAGGCGCAATCAC
GAATGAATAACGGTTTGGTTGATGCGAGTGATTTTGATGACGAGCGTAATGGCTGGCCTGTTGAACAAGT
CTGGAAAGAAATGCATAAACTTTTGCCATTCTCACCGGATTCAGTCGTCACTCATGGTGATTTCTCACTT
GATAACCTTATTTTTGACGAGGGGAAATTAATAGGTTGTATTGATGTTGGACGAGTCGGAATCGCAGACC
GATACCAGGATCTTGCCATCCTATGGAACTGCCTCGGTGAGTTTTCTCCTTCATTACAGAAACGGCTTTT
TCAAAAATATGGTATTGATAATCCTGATATGAATAAATTGCAGTTTCATTTGATGCTCGATGAGTTTTTC
TAATCAGAATTGGTTAATTGGTTGTAACACTGGCAGAGCATTACGCTGACTTGACGGGACGGCGCAAGCT
CATGACCAAAATCCCTTAACGTGAGTTACGCGTCGTTCCACTGAGCGTCAGACCCCGTAGAAAAGATCAA
AGGATCTTCTTGAGATCCTTTTTTTCTGCGCGTAATCTGCTGCTTGCAAACAAAAAAACCACCGCTACCA
GCGGTGGTTTGTTTGCCGGATCAAGAGCTACCAACTCTTTTTCCGAAGGTAACTGGCTTCAGCAGAGCGC
AGATACCAAATACTGTCCTTCTAGTGTAGCCGTAGTTAGGCCACCACTTCAAGAACTCTGTAGCACCGCC
TACATACCTCGCTCTGCTAATCCTGTTACCAGTGGCTGCTGCCAGTGGCGATAAGTCGTGTCTTACCGGG
TTGGACTCAAGACGATAGTTACCGGATAAGGCGCAGCGGTCGGGCTGAACGGGGGGTTCGTGCACACAGC
CCAGCTTGGAGCGAACGACCTACACCGAACTGAGATACCTACAGCGTGAGCATTGAGAAAGCGCCACGCT
TCCCGAAGGGAGAAAGGCGGACAGGTATCCGGTAAGCGGCAGGGTCGGAACAGGAGAGCGCACGAGGGAG
CTTCCAGGGGGAAACGCCTGGTATCTTTATAGTCCTGTCGGGTTTCGCCACCTCTGACTTGAGCGTCGAT
TTTTGTGATGCTCGTCAGGGGGGCGGAGCCTATGGAAAAACGCCAGCAACGCGGCCTTTTTACGGTTCCT
GGCCTTTTGCTGGCCTTTTGCTCACATGTT
Features (pLannotate 1.2.2; 9 found; start..end, strand, type, name):
    121..213     +  CDS            lacI (fragment): lac repressor; lacI; The lac repressor binds to the lac operator to inhibit transcription in E. coli. This inhibition can be relieved by adding lactose or isopropyl-β-D-thiogalactopyranoside (IPTG).
    268..295     -  terminator     rrnB T2 terminator: transcription terminator T2 from the E. coli rrnB gene
    427..470     +  terminator     rrnB T1 terminator: Escherichia coli rrnB; transcription terminator T1 from the E. coli rrnB gene
    517..553     -  CDS            lacZα (fragment): LacZα fragment of β-galactosidase; lacZ fragment
    569..668     +  protein_bind   attL1: mutant version of attL; recombination site for the Gateway® LR reaction LR Clonase™
   1375..1474    -  protein_bind   attL2: mutant version of attL; recombination site for the Gateway® LR reaction LR Clonase™
   1492..1510    -  promoter       T7 promoter: promoter for bacteriophage T7 RNA polymerase
   1644..2453    +  CDS            KanR: aminoglycoside phosphotransferase; aph(3')-Ia; confers resistance to kanamycin in bacteria or G418 (Geneticin®) in eukaryotes
   2600..3188    +  rep_origin     ori: high-copy-number ColE1/pMB1/pBR322/pUC origin of replication
