>Addgene plasmid #60268 | pENTR D-TOPO-C3_25 | addgene full sequence | sequence record 232241 | Addgene NGS Result
CCTCTCCCCGCGCGTTGGCCGATTCATTAATGCAGCTGGCACGACAGGTTTCCCGACTGGAAAGCGGGCA
GTGAGCGCAACGCAATTAATACGCGTACCGCTAGCCAGGAAGAGTTTGTAGAAACGCAAAAAGGCCATCC
GTCAGGATGGCCTTCTGCTTAGTTTGATGCCTGGCAGTTTATGGCGGGCGTCCTGCCCGCCACCCTCCGG
GCCGTTGCTTCACAACGTTCAAATCCGCTCCCGGCGGATTTGTCCTACTCAGGAGAGCGTTCACCGACAA
ACAACAGATAAAACGAAAGGCCCAGTCTTCCGACTGAGCCTTTCGTTTTATTTGATGCCTGGCAGTTCCC
TACTCTCGCGTTAACGCTAGCATGGATGTTTTCCCAGTCACGACGTTGTAAAACGACGGCCAGTCTTAAG
CTCGGGCCCCAAATAATGATTTTATTTTGACTGATAGTGACCTGTTCGTTGCAACAAATTGATGAGCAAT
GCTTTTTTATAATGCCAACTTTGTACAAAAAAGCAGGCTCCGCGGCCGCCCCCTTCACCGAAGGGCAGAG
AGGAGCAGAGCCATAGGTCATGGTATTAACCACTGCCACTGAATTTTCGATCCTTCCATTAAGAGAGCCA
ACAAATATAGAAAGAGACCTATTTCTAGCCTATCTAGACGAAGAATTAGATGAGTACATTTAACTCCCAC
TTTGCTGTCCTGTAGCCCCCAAGCCACTGGCTCCTTGGCAGAAAAATTCACCTTCCCCTCCACTTCCAGA
TTTACATATATGGGTGTAGCTTTACTCTGGAGTAGAAAGGCTGTCGCTCAAGTTCTGTGTAAAGGATAAA
CCTTTTACCTGTGTTGACAGAACTCCACAGGGCAGGCCAGGCAAATGAATATGCTTGTTGCTAGGATACC
ACACTGTTTCCATGACAGCAGGCCACTGCTGTTTGCTACTCTCTTGACCACTAGCACACACACCTGTTCC
TTAAGAAATATGCTTGTTTCCCTTCATTATAAGGCAAATATTTAGTAGAAAATAACACAACTACATGGCT
GCAACTTCTCTAGCTTTCCAGAATAAATATAATACATCAACTACAATTTGATGTGTGGAAAGGGAATTCA
CATATCCATGTGTATCCCAAGTCTTCATATGCAATAAAATGTTTTAAATGATTGACTGATTCATTGTTAC
ATTTATAGCCCACCATGTGCCACAGAAGAAAGGGTGGGCGCGCCGACCCAGCTTTCTTGTACAAAGTTGG
CATTATAAGAAAGCATTGCTTATCAATTTGTTGCAACGAACAGGTCACTATCAGTCAAAATAAAATCATT
ATTTGCCATCCAGCTGATATCCCCTATAGTGAGTCGTATTACATGGTCATAGCTGTTTCCTGGCAGCTCT
GGCCCGTGTCTCAAAATCTCTGATGTTACATTGCACAAGATAAAAATATATCATCATGAACAATAAAACT
GTCTGCTTACATAAACAGTAATACAAGGGGTGTTATGAGCCATATTCAACGGGAAACGTCGAGGCCGCGA
TTAAATTCCAACATGGATGCTGATTTATATGGGTATAAATGGGCTCGCGATAATGTCGGGCAATCAGGTG
CGACAATCTATCGCTTGTATGGGAAGCCCGATGCGCCAGAGTTGTTTCTGAAACATGGCAAAGGTAGCGT
TGCCAATGATGTTACAGATGAGATGGTCAGACTAAACTGGCTGACGGAATTTATGCCTCTTCCGACCATC
AAGCATTTTATCCGTACTCCTGATGATGCATGGTTACTCACCACTGCGATCCCCGGAAAAACAGCATTCC
AGGTATTAGAAGAATATCCTGATTCAGGTGAAAATATTGTTGATGCGCTGGCAGTGTTCCTGCGCCGGTT
GCATTCGATTCCTGTTTGTAATTGTCCTTTTAACAGCGATCGCGTATTTCGTCTCGCTCAGGCGCAATCA
CGAATGAATAACGGTTTGGTTGATGCGAGTGATTTTGATGACGAGCGTAATGGCTGGCCTGTTGAACAAG
TCTGGAAAGAAATGCATAAACTTTTGCCATTCTCACCGGATTCAGTCGTCACTCATGGTGATTTCTCACT
TGATAACCTTATTTTTGACGAGGGGAAATTAATAGGTTGTATTGATGTTGGACGAGTCGGAATCGCAGAC
CGATACCAGGATCTTGCCATCCTATGGAACTGCCTCGGTGAGTTTTCTCCTTCATTACAGAAACGGCTTT
TTCAAAAATATGGTATTGATAATCCTGATATGAATAAATTGCAGTTTCATTTGATGCTCGATGAGTTTTT
CTAATCAGAATTGGTTAATTGGTTGTAACACTGGCAGAGCATTACGCTGACTTGACGGGACGGCGCAAGC
TCATGACCAAAATCCCTTAACGTGAGTTACGCGTCGTTCCACTGAGCGTCAGACCCCGTAGAAAAGATCA
AAGGATCTTCTTGAGATCCTTTTTTTCTGCGCGTAATCTGCTGCTTGCAAACAAAAAAACCACCGCTACC
AGCGGTGGTTTGTTTGCCGGATCAAGAGCTACCAACTCTTTTTCCGAAGGTAACTGGCTTCAGCAGAGCG
CAGATACCAAATACTGTTCTTCTAGTGTAGCCGTAGTTAGGCCACCACTTCAAGAACTCTGTAGCACCGC
CTACATACCTCGCTCTGCTAATCCTGTTACCAGTGGCTGCTGCCAGTGGCGATAAGTCGTGTCTTACCGG
GTTGGACTCAAGACGATAGTTACCGGATAAGGCGCAGCGGTCGGGCTGAACGGGGGGTTCGTGCACACAG
CCCAGCTTGGAGCGAACGACCTACACCGAACTGAGATACCTACAGCGTGAGCTATGAGAAAGCGCCACGC
TTCCCGAAGGGAGAAAGGCGGACAGGTATCCGGTAAGCGGCAGGGTCGGAACAGGAGAGCGCACGAGGGA
GCTTCCAGGGGGAAACGCCTGGTATCTTTATAGTCCTGTCGGGTTTCGCCACCTCTGACTTGAGCGTCGA
TTTTTGTGATGCTCGTCAGGGGGGCGGAGCCTATGGAAAAACGCCAGCAACGCGGCCTTTTTACGGTTCC
TGGCCTTTTGCTGGCCTTTTGCTCACATGTTCTTTCCTGCGTTATCCCCTGATTCTGTGGATAACCGTAT
TACCGCCTTTGAGTGAGCTGATACCGCTCGCCGCAGCCGAACGACCGAGCGCAGCGAGTCAGTGAGCGAG
GAAGCGGAAGAGCGCCCAATACGCAAACCG
Features (pLannotate 1.2.2; 9 found; start..end, strand, type, name):
    129..156     -  terminator     rrnB T2 terminator: transcription terminator T2 from the E. coli rrnB gene
    288..331     +  terminator     rrnB T1 terminator: Escherichia coli rrnB; transcription terminator T1 from the E. coli rrnB gene
    378..414     -  CDS            lacZα (fragment): LacZα fragment of β-galactosidase; lacZ fragment
    430..529     +  protein_bind   attL1: mutant version of attL; recombination site for the Gateway® LR reaction LR Clonase™
   1236..1335    -  protein_bind   attL2: mutant version of attL; recombination site for the Gateway® LR reaction LR Clonase™
   1353..1371    -  promoter       T7 promoter: promoter for bacteriophage T7 RNA polymerase
   1505..2314    +  CDS            KanR: aminoglycoside phosphotransferase; aph(3')-Ia; confers resistance to kanamycin in bacteria or G418 (Geneticin®) in eukaryotes
   2461..3049    +  rep_origin     ori: high-copy-number ColE1/pMB1/pBR322/pUC origin of replication
   3232..74      +  CDS            lacI (fragment) (across the origin): lac repressor; lacI; The lac repressor binds to the lac operator to inhibit transcription in E. coli. This inhibition can be relieved by adding lactose or isopropyl-β-D-thiogalactopyranoside (IPTG).
