[The description below was written by a language model from this plasmid's Addgene catalogue record and pLannotate feature annotations shown in this document.]
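Description:
pENTR D-TOPO-C3_25 is a Gateway entry clone built on the commercial pENTR/D-TOPO backbone (2,580 bp without insert; 3,250 bp in total). It carries a noncoding human genomic fragment rather than a gene. The plasmid is propagated in E. coli using a high-copy ColE1/pUC-type origin and is selected with kanamycin through the aph(3')-Ia aminoglycoside phosphotransferase cassette. Both the depositor's full sequence and the repository's sequencing result are the same length and show the same set of features, differing only in where numbering starts on the circle. The short lacZα and lacI fragments are annotation remnants of the backbone, not functional genes.

The insert, labelled a ROCK1 enhancer, is a roughly 0.7 kb segment of human chromosome 18 (coordinates given in the hg18 assembly). The depositors identified it as an active enhancer in human pancreatic islets. It was introduced by directional TOPO cloning and lies in the unannotated interval between the attL1 and attL2 recombination sites. The rrnB T1 and T2 transcription terminators sit upstream of attL1 and insulate the insert from read-through transcription originating in the backbone. A T7 promoter lies just outside attL2, and M13 primer sites flanking the cassette are used for sequence verification.

The entry clone has no promoter or reporter positioned to test the enhancer, so it serves only as a shuttle. An LR Clonase reaction transfers the attL-flanked fragment into a Gateway destination vector, such as the Gateway-adapted pGL4.23 named in the record, to assay its regulatory activity. The associated work concerns islet enhancer clusters and variants linked to type 2 diabetes risk.
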