Addgene plasmid #60268: pENTR D-TOPO-C3_25
Purpose: This plasmid contains a human pancreatic islet active enhancer, which can be shuttled into a Gateway destination vector, such as pGL4.23-Gateway.
Depositing lab: Jorge Ferrer. Depositing organization: Imperial College London. Publication: Pancreatic islet enhancer clusters enriched in type 2 diabetes risk-associated variants. Pasquali L, Gaulton KJ, Rodriguez-Segui SA, Mularoni L, Miguel-Escalada I, Akerman I, Tena JJ, Moran I, Gomez-Marin C, van de Bunt M, Ponsa-Cobas J, Castro N, Nammo T, Cebola I, Garcia-Hurtado J, Maestro MA, Pattou F, Piemonti L, Berney T, Gloyn AL, Ravassard P, Gomez-Skarmeta JL, Muller F, McCarthy MI, Ferrer J. Nat Genet. 2014 Feb;46(2):136-43. doi: 10.1038/ng.2870. Epub 2014 Jan 12. PubMed 24413736.
Backbone
  Vector backbone: pENTR/D-TOPO
  Backbone manufacturer: Invitrogen
  Backbone size w/o insert (bp): 2580
  Vector type: Entry Vector
Growth in bacteria
  Bacterial resistance: Kanamycin, 50 μg/mL
  Growth temperature: 37°C
  Growth strain: DH5alpha
  Copy number: Unknown
Gene/Insert
  Gene/Insert name: ROCK1 enhancer (alt name: ROCK1)
  Species: H. sapiens (human)
  Entrez Gene: ROCK1 (a.k.a. P160ROCK, ROCK-I)
  Cloning method: TOPO Cloning
  Sequencing primers: 5′ M13 Fw; 3′ M13 Rev
Terms and licenses: Academic/Nonprofit Terms; Industry Terms: Not Available to Industry
Depositor comments: chromosome : chr18; start: 17001455 end: 17002128 (genomic position corresponds to the version of the human genome hg18) Fw primer used for cloning: CACCGAAGGGCAGAGAGGAGCA Rv primer used for cloning: TCTTCTGTGGCACATGGTGGGCTA
How to cite: pENTR D-TOPO-C3_25 was a gift from Jorge Ferrer (Addgene plasmid # 60268 ; http://n2t.net/addgene:60268 ; RRID:Addgene_60268)
